Addgene plasmid #159821: pSEM246 - MCS mosTI unc-119 target
Purpose: Single copy or array insertion by MosTI using split unc-119 selection
Depositing lab: Christian Froekjaer-Jensen. Depositing organization: King Abdullah University of Science and Technology (KAUST). Publication: Modular safe-harbor transgene insertion (MosTI) for targeted single-copy and extrachromosomal array integration in C. elegans. El Mouridi S, Alkhaldi F, Frokjaer-Jensen C. G3 (Bethesda). 2022 Jul 28. pii: 6651068. doi: 10.1093/g3journal/jkac184. PubMed 35900171.
Backbone
  Vector backbone: pTwist+Amp+High+Copy
  Vector type: Worm Expression
Growth in bacteria
  Bacterial resistance: Ampicillin, 100 μg/mL
  Growth temperature: 37°C
  Growth strain: DH5alpha
  Copy number: High Copy
Gene/Insert
  Gene/Insert name: MCS mosTI unc-119 target
  Species: C. elegans (nematode)
  Mutation: Not applicable
  Cloning method: Unknown
Terms and licenses: Academic/Nonprofit Terms; Industry Terms: Not Available to Industry
Depositor comments: See www.wormbuilder.org for more information. Please visit https://www.biorxiv.org/content/10.1101/2022.04.19.488726v3 for bioRxiv preprint.
How to cite: pSEM246 - MCS mosTI unc-119 target was a gift from Christian Froekjaer-Jensen (Addgene plasmid # 159821 ; http://n2t.net/addgene:159821 ; RRID:Addgene_159821)
