[The description below was written by a language model from this plasmid's Addgene catalogue record and pLannotate feature annotations shown in this document.]
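Description:
pSEM246 is a small (about 3.2 kb) C. elegans targeting vector built on the pTwist Amp High Copy backbone and designed for Modular safe-harbor transgene insertion (MosTI). It is propagated in E. coli from a high-copy ColE1/pUC-type origin and selected with ampicillin through the β-lactamase gene and its native bla promoter. The annotation also picks up a short lacZα remnant spanning the sequence origin and a mutant attB1-like Gateway site in the backbone. The record assigns no functional role to either of them.

The worm-specific payload is compact: a partial unc-119 coding fragment, followed by a loxP site and then a portion of a pUC18/19-type multiple cloning site. The stated purpose is single-copy or extrachromosomal array insertion using "split unc-119 selection". The fragmentary unc-119 sequence fits that scheme, in which the plasmid alone carries an incomplete rescue gene. A functional unc-119 would presumably be reconstituted only when the plasmid recombines correctly with the complementary portion at a genomic landing site. Correct insertions in an unc-119 mutant background could then be recognised by rescue of the uncoordinated phenotype. The MCS is an empty cloning position where a user places the transgene of interest so that it is carried into the safe-harbor locus with the selection fragment. The loxP site offers a target for Cre-mediated recombination, though the record does not say how it is meant to be used.

No promoter, reporter or transgene is annotated, and the second homology region expected for a targeting vector is not identified in the feature table. Several stretches of the sequence remain unannotated.
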