Features (pLannotate 1.2.2; 8 found; start..end, strand, type, name):
     72..524     +  CDS            unc-119 (fragment): UN119_CAEEL - Experimental evidence at protein level: Swiss-Prot protein existence level 1. Myristoyl-binding protein that acts as a cargo adapter: specifically binds the myristoyl moiety of a subset of N-terminally myristoylated proteins and is required for their localization. Plays a key role in ciliary membrane localization of proteins. Required for the establishment or function of the nervous system. From Caenorhabditis elegans.
    641..674     +  protein_bind   loxP: Cre-mediated recombination occurs in the 8-bp core sequence (GCATACAT). Cre recombinase
    693..743     -  misc_feature   MCS (fragment): pUC18/19 multiple cloning site
   1300..1888    -  rep_origin     ori: high-copy-number ColE1/pMB1/pBR322/pUC origin of replication
   2005..2029    -  protein_bind   attB1: mutant version of attB; recombination site for the Gateway® BP reaction BP Clonase™
   2129..2989    -  CDS            AmpR: β-lactamase; bla; confers resistance to ampicillin, carbenicillin, and related antibiotics
   2990..3094    -  promoter       AmpR promoter: bla
   3181..17      -  CDS            lacZα (fragment) (across the origin): LacZα fragment of β-galactosidase; lacZ fragment
>Addgene plasmid #159821 | pSEM246 - MCS mosTI unc-119 target | addgene full sequence | sequence record 317416 | Addgene NGS Result
GTAAAACGACGGCCAGTCATGCATAATCCGCACGCATCTGGAATAAGGAAGTGCCATTCCGCCTGACCTA
AGTGCTTTTCGAGATCGCCAAACCGGAGAACGATCAGGAGAATGATGAGTCGCCACAGGAGTCGGCAAGA
TACGTGCGTTATAGATTTGCTCCAAACTTTTTGAAACTCAAAACGGTCGGAGCAACTGTGGAATTCAAAG
TAGGAGACATCCCAATCCATCATTTCCGAATGATCGAACGTCACTTCTTCAAAGATCGCCTTCTGAAGTG
TTTTGACTTTGAATTCGGATTCTGTATTCCGAATTCACGAAACAACTGTGAACATATCTATGAGTTCCCT
CAACTCTCTCAACAACTCAGTGAGTCATTATTCTAAAAAGTACAATTCAAAAGACTAATCTCTTTTTCAG
TGGACGACATGATCAACAATCCAAACGAGACTCGTTCTGACAGCTTCTATTTCGTCGATAACAAACTCGT
CATGCACAACAAAGCCGACTACTCATATGATGCATAAATCTTCATTGTTGAGTTTATCTTGTTGATTTTT
GAATAAATTATCAACTCTTTACTTTTTAATGGGTTATGAAATAAATAAACATTGAAAACTGATAAACAAC
GTTCATCTCTATAACTTCGTATAGCATACATTATACGAAGTTATTGCCTGAGACCAGCTAGCAAGCTTGC
ATGCCTGCAGGTCGACTCTAGAGGATCCCCGGGTACCGAGCTCAGGTCTCTGAGCTCAGGAAACGGAGAA
TCTGTGCGGCAATGTCTTATCATTTGAAACGCGCCGTATCGATGCTGACATCATGCGGCTCCCGTGTTAG
TCGAGAAGATGGGTACGGGCCTTTATTCATCCAACACTCTACGGCTTCTTCAAGAGCTAGTAGGGCACCC
TGTAGTTGGAAAGGGATTATTTCGTATGGCGAGCCCATACCGTCTTTCTTGCGGAAGCTTAACACGATAG
GAAGTTGGATAGTTTCGAACGATGGTTCCATACGGAACGCTGTCTCAAGGATGAGTCTGACGGAGTGTAA
CTCGAAGGCTAGGTGGAGGCTCAGTGATGATAAGTCTGCGATGGTGGATGCATGTGTCATGGTCATAGCT
GTTTCCTGTGTGAAATTGTTATCCGCTCAGAGGGCACAATCCTATTCCGCGCTATCCGACAATCTCCAAG
ACATTAGGTGGAGTTCAGTTCGGCGTATGGCATATGTCGCTGGAAAGAACATGTGAGCAAAAGGCCAGCA
AAAGGCCAGGAACCGTAAAAAGGCCGCGTTGCTGGCGTTTTTCCATAGGCTCCGCCCCCCTGACGAGCAT
CACAAAAATCGACGCTCAAGTCAGAGGTGGCGAAACCCGACAGGACTATAAAGATACCAGGCGTTTCCCC
CTGGAAGCTCCCTCGTGCGCTCTCCTGTTCCGACCCTGCCGCTTACCGGATACCTGTCCGCCTTTCTCCC
TTCGGGAAGCGTGGCGCTTTCTCATAGCTCACGCTGTAGGTATCTCAGTTCGGTGTAGGTCGTTCGCTCC
AAGCTGGGCTGTGTGCACGAACCCCCCGTTCAGCCCGACCGCTGCGCCTTATCCGGTAACTATCGTCTTG
AGTCCAACCCGGTAAGACACGACTTATCGCCACTGGCAGCAGCCACTGGTAACAGGATTAGCAGAGCGAG
GTATGTAGGCGGTGCTACAGAGTTCTTGAAGTGGTGGCCTAACTACGGCTACACTAGAAGAACAGTATTT
GGTATCTGCGCTCTGCTGAAGCCAGTTACCTTCGGAAAAAGAGTTGGTAGCTCTTGATCCGGCAAACAAA
CCACCGCTGGTAGCGGTGGTTTTTTTGTTTGCAAGCAGCAGATTACGCGCAGAAAAAAAGGATCTCAAGA
AGATCCTTTGATCTTTTCTACGGGGTCTGACGCTCTATTCAACAAAGCCGCCGTCCCGTCAAGTCAGCGT
AAATGGGTAGGGGGCTTCAAATCGTCCTCGTGATACCAATTCGGAGCCTGCTTTTTTGTACAAACTTGTT
GATAATGGCAATTCAAGGATCTTCACCTAGATCCTTTTAAATTAAAAATGAAGTTTTAAATCAATCTAAA
GTATATATGAGTAAACTTGGTCTGACAGTTACCAATGCTTAATCAGTGAGGCACCTATCTCAGCGATCTG
TCTATTTCGTTCATCCATAGTTGCCTGACTCCCCGTCGTGTAGATAACTACGATACGGGAGGGCTTACCA
TCTGGCCCCAGTGCTGCAATGATACCGCGAGAGCCACGCTCACCGGCTCCAGATTTATCAGCAATAAACC
AGCCAGCCGGAAGGGCCGAGCGCAGAAGTGGTCCTGCAACTTTATCCGCCTCCATCCAGTCTATTAATTG
TTGCTGGGAAGCTAGAGTAAGTAGTTCGCCAGTTAATAGTTTGCGCAACGTTGTTGCCATTGCTACAGGC
ATCGTGGTGTCACGCTCGTCGTTTGGTATGGCTTCATTCAGCTCCGGTTCCCAACGATCAAGGCGAGTTA
CATGATCCCCCATGTTGTGCAAAAAAGCGGTTAGCTCCTTCGGTCCTCCGATCGTTGTCAGAAGTAAGTT
GGCCGCAGTGTTATCACTCATGGTTATGGCAGCACTGCATAATTCTCTTACTGTCATGCCATCCGTAAGA
TGCTTTTCTGTGACTGGTGAGTACTCAACCAAGTCATTCTGAGAATAGTGTATGCGGCGACCGAGTTGCT
CTTGCCCGGCGTCAATACGGGATAATACCGCGCCACATAGCAGAACTTTAAAAGTGCTCATCATTGGAAA
ACGTTCTTCGGGGCGAAAACTCTCAAGGATCTTACCGCTGTTGAGATCCAGTTCGATGTAACCCACTCGT
GCACCCAACTGATCTTCAGCATCTTTTACTTTCACCAGCGTTTCTGGGTGAGCAAAAACAGGAAGGCAAA
ATGCCGCAAAAAAGGGAATAAGGGCGACACGGAAATGTTGAATACTCATACTCTTCCTTTTTCAATATTA
TTGAAGCATTTATCAGGGTTATTGTCTCATGAGCGGATACATATTTGAATGTATTTAGAAAAATAAACAA
ATAGGGGTTCCGCGCACATTTCCCCGAAAAGTGCCAGATACCTGAAACAAAACCCATCGTACGGCCAAGG
AAGTCTCCAATAACTGTGATCCACCACAAGCGCCAGGGTTTTCCCAGTCACGACGTT
